Addgene plasmid #230770: AiP20020 - pAAV-AiE3061m-minBG-SYFP2-WPRE3-BGHpA
Purpose: AiE3061m is an enhancer sequence, designed to drive AAV-mediated transgene expression in specific populations of brain cells
Depositing lab: Allen Institute for Brain Science & Bosiljka Tasic. Depositing organization: Allen Institute. Publication: A suite of enhancer AAVs and transgenic mouse lines for genetic access to cortical cell types. Ben-Simon Y, Hooper M, Narayan S, Daigle TL, Dwivedi D, Way SW, Oster A, Stafford DA, Mich JK, Taormina MJ, Martinez RA, Opitz-Araya X, Roth JR, Alexander JR, Allen S, Amster A, Arbuckle J, Ayala A, Baker PM, Bakken TE, Barcelli T, Barta S, Bendrick J, Bertagnolli D, Bielstein C, Bishwakarma P, Bowlus J, Boyer G, Brouner K, Casian B, Casper T, Chakka AB, Chakrabarty R, Chance RK, Chavan S, Clark M, Colbert K, Collman F, Daniel S, Departee M, DiValentin P, Donadio N, Dotson N, Egdorf T, Fliss T, Gabitto M, Garcia J, Gary A, Gasperini M, Gloe J, Goldy J, Gore BB, Graybuck L, Greisman N, Haeseleer F, Halterman C, Haradon Z, Hastings SD, Helback O, Ho W, Hockemeyer D, Huang C, Huff S, Hunker A, Johansen N, Jones D, Juneau Z, Kalmbach B, Kannan M, Khem S, Kussick E, Kutsal R, Larsen R, Lee C, Lee AY, Leibly M, Lenz GH, Li S, Liang E, Lusk N, Madigan Z, Malloy J, Malone J, McCue R, Melchor J, Mollenkopf T, Moosman S, Morin E, Newman D, Ng L, Ngo K, Omstead V, Otto S, Oyama A, Pena N, Pham T, Phillips E, Pom CA, Potekhina L, Ransford S, Ray PL, Rette D, Reynoldson C, Rimorin C, Rocha D, Ruiz A, Sanchez REA, Sawyer L, Sedeno-Cortes A, Sevigny JP, Shapovalova N, Shepard N, Shulga L, Sigler AR, Siverts L, Soliman S, Somasundaram S, Staats B, Stewart K, Szelenyi E, Tieu M, Trader C, Tran A, van Velthoven CTJ, Walker M, Wang Y, Weed N, Wirthlin M, Wood T, Wynalda B, Yao Z, Zhou T, Ariza J, Dee N, Reding M, Ronellenfitch K, Mufti S, Sunkin SM, Smith KA, Esposito L, Waters J, Thyagarajan B, Yao S, Lein ES, Zeng H, Levi BP, Ngai J, Ting JT, Tasic B. Cell. 2025 May 16:S0092-8674(25)00513-6. doi: 10.1016/j.cell.2025.05.002. PubMed 40403729.
Backbone
  Vector backbone: pAAV2
  Vector type: AAV
Growth in bacteria
  Bacterial resistance: Ampicillin, 100 μg/mL
  Growth temperature: 37°C
  Growth strain: NEB Stable
  Copy number: High Copy
Gene/Insert
  Gene/Insert name: SYFP2
  Species: Synthetic
  Promoter: minBG
  Cloning method: Gibson Cloning
Terms and licenses: Academic/Nonprofit Terms; Industry Terms: Not Available to Industry
How to cite: AiP20020 - pAAV-AiE3061m-minBG-SYFP2-WPRE3-BGHpA was a gift from Allen Institute for Brain Science & Bosiljka Tasic (Addgene plasmid # 230770 ; http://n2t.net/addgene:230770 ; RRID:Addgene_230770)
