[The description below was written by a language model from this plasmid's Addgene catalogue record and pLannotate feature annotations shown in this document.]
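Description:
AiP20020 - pAAV-AiE3061m-minBG-SYFP2-WPRE3-BGHpA is an AAV transfer plasmid built on a pAAV2 backbone, used to package a recombinant AAV genome that reports the activity of a candidate brain enhancer. In bacteria it is maintained as a high-copy plasmid through a ColE1/pUC-type origin and selected with ampicillin via the β-lactamase gene and its own promoter. An f1 phage origin and short remnants of the pBR322 bom and rop regions are also present in the backbone. The expression cassette is flanked by AAV2 inverted terminal repeats, which provide the signals for replication and encapsidation of the intervening DNA. The automated annotation detects one ITR in full and the other only as two short fragments, which may reflect the difficulty of sequencing and annotating these repeats.

The payload follows the enhancer-reporter design indicated by the name. The AiE3061m enhancer sits upstream of minBG, a minimal promoter (by common usage, minimal beta-globin) that has little activity by itself, so that transcription depends largely on the enhancer. Neither element is picked up in the feature table, but the unannotated stretch upstream of the coding sequence is where they would lie. They drive SYFP2, a rapidly maturing monomeric yellow fluorescent protein derived from Aequorea victoria. Downstream, WPRE3, a shortened woodchuck hepatitis virus posttranscriptional regulatory element annotated here as two fragments, boosts transcript stability and expression, and the bovine growth hormone polyadenylation signal terminates the message.

The stated purpose is to drive AAV-mediated transgene expression in specific populations of brain cells, as part of a larger set of enhancer AAVs for genetic access to cortical cell types. The record does not state which cell population AiE3061m targets.
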