Features (pLannotate 1.2.2; 14 found; start..end, strand, type, name):
    460..1176    +  CDS            SYFP2: SYFP2 is a basic (constitutively fluorescent) yellow fluorescent protein published in 2006, derived from Aequorea victoria. It is reported to be a very rapidly-maturing monomer with moderate acid sensitivity.
   1216..1373    +  misc_feature   WPRE (fragment): woodchuck hepatitis virus posttranscriptional regulatory element
   1379..1459    +  misc_feature   WPRE (fragment): woodchuck hepatitis virus posttranscriptional regulatory element
   1476..1587    +  polyA_signal   bGH poly(A) signal: bovine growth hormone polyadenylation signal
   1705..1845    +  repeat_region  AAV2 ITR: inverted terminal repeat of adeno-associated virus serotype 2 inverted
   1850..1901    -  misc_feature   bom (fragment): basis of mobility region from pBR322
   1920..2375    +  rep_origin     f1 ori (sequence partly withheld): f1 bacteriophage origin of replication; arrow indicates direction of (+) strand synthesis
   2376..2425    -  misc_feature   bom (fragment): basis of mobility region from pBR322
   2527..2562    -  CDS            rop (fragment): Rop protein, which maintains plasmids at low copy number; rop
   2657..2761    +  promoter       AmpR promoter: bla
   2762..3622    +  CDS            AmpR: β-lactamase; bla; confers resistance to ampicillin, carbenicillin, and related antibiotics
   3793..4381    +  rep_origin     ori: high-copy-number ColE1/pMB1/pBR322/pUC origin of replication
   4454..4481    +  repeat_region  AAV2 ITR (fragment): inverted terminal repeat of adeno-associated virus serotype 2 inverted
   4510..4537    +  repeat_region  AAV2 ITR (fragment): inverted terminal repeat of adeno-associated virus serotype 2 inverted
>Addgene plasmid #230770 | AiP20020 - pAAV-AiE3061m-minBG-SYFP2-WPRE3-BGHpA | addgene full sequence | sequence record 466350 | Addgene NGS Result
CTCTTATTCATTTGTTAATAATGTGTTGTTTTTTTGGGAAATAGCCCTCACTCTGTTGGCTCAGAAGAGG
AATCCAAGGGAAATGTCATGCTGAATCCTGTGCTAGAATTCAAAGCAACACGTGTGCAGGAGTGATCTGG
TCAAACAAGGATATGGTTTCCTAAATGGGTGGATCCAGACAGAAGGTGGACCATGGATGGTAGATGCTGC
TTCAAATATGGCTTCTGATGAGCACATTGAATGGAGCAAGGGATCACAGGACCCACGGACTCTGGAGGAC
ACATAGCTGTGACCTCTGAAAGGGAATCAAGGGAGGGGATGGTCCTACAAATCCTGACCCTGTGGCATAC
AACGCCGGCGGAGCTCGGGCTGGGCATAAAAGTCAGGGCAGAGCCATCTATTGCTTACATTTGCTTCTGG
GATCCAGATCTTTCGAAGCTAGCGCTACCGGTCGCCACCATGGTGAGCAAGGGCGAGGAGCTGTTCACCG
GGGTGGTGCCCATCCTGGTCGAGCTGGACGGCGACGTAAACGGCCACAAGTTCAGCGTGTCCGGCGAGGG
CGAGGGCGATGCCACCTACGGCAAGCTGACCCTGAAGCTGATCTGCACCACCGGCAAGCTGCCCGTGCCC
TGGCCCACCCTCGTGACCACCCTGGGCTACGGCGTGCAGTGCTTCGCCCGCTACCCCGACCACATGAAGC
AGCACGACTTCTTCAAGTCCGCCATGCCCGAAGGCTACGTCCAGGAGCGCACCATCTTCTTCAAGGACGA
CGGCAACTACAAGACCCGCGCCGAGGTGAAGTTCGAGGGCGACACCCTGGTGAACCGCATCGAGCTGAAG
GGCATCGACTTCAAGGAGGACGGCAACATCCTGGGGCACAAGCTGGAGTACAACTACAACAGCCACAACG
TCTATATCACCGCCGACAAGCAGAAGAACGGCATCAAGGCCAACTTCAAGATCCGCCACAACATCGAGGA
CGGCGGCGTGCAGCTCGCCGACCACTACCAGCAGAACACCCCCATCGGCGACGGCCCCGTGCTGCTGCCC
GACAACCACTACCTGAGCTACCAGTCCAAGCTGAGCAAAGACCCCAACGAGAAGCGCGATCACATGGTCC
TGCTGGAGTTCGTGACCGCCGCCGGGATCACTCTCGGCATGGACGAGCTGTACAAGTAAGTCGACGGCGC
GCCGCGGCCGCGAATTCGATATCATAATCAACCTCTGGATTACAAAATTTGTGAAAGATTGACTGGTATT
CTTAACTATGTTGCTCCTTTTACGCTATGTGGATACGCTGCTTTAATGCCTTTGTATCATGCTATTGCTT
CCCGTATGGCTTTCATTTTCTCCTCCTTGTATAAATCCTGGTTAGTTCTTGCCACGGCGGAACTCATCGC
CGCCTGCCTTGCCCGCTGCTGGACAGGGGCTCGGCTGTTGGGCACTGACAATTCCGTGGCTCGAGAGATC
TTCGACTGTGCCTTCTAGTTGCCAGCCATCTGTTGTTTGCCCCTCCCCCGTGCCTTCCTTGACCCTGGAA
GGTGCCACTCCCACTGTCCTTTCCTAATAAAATGAGGAAATTGCATCGCATTGTCTGAGTAGGTGTCATT
CTATTCTGGGGGGTGGGGTGGGGCAGGACAGCAAGGGGGAGGATTGGGAAGACAATAGCAGGCATGAGAT
CTCACGTGCGGACCGAGCGGCCGCAGGAACCCCTAGTGATGGAGTTGGCCACTCCCTCTCTGCGCGCTCG
CTCGCTCACTGAGGCCGGGCGACCAAAGGTCGCCCGACGCCCGGGCTTTGCCCGGGCGGCCTCAGTGAGC
GAGCGAGCGCGCAGCTGCCTGCAGGGGCGCCTGATGCGGTATTTTCTCCTTACGCATCTGTGCGGTATTT
CACACCGCATA
[95 nt withheld, positions 1902-1996]
T
[46 nt withheld, positions 1998-2043]
C
[141 nt withheld, positions 2045-2185]
CCTTTGACGTTGGAGTCCACGTTCTTT
[37 nt withheld, positions 2213-2249]
ACTCTATCTCGGGCTATTCTTTTGATTTATAAGGGATTTTGCCGATTTCGGTCTATTGGTTAAAAAATGA
GCTGATTTAACAAAAATTTAACGCGAATTTTAACAAAATATTAACGTTTACAATTTTATGGTGCACTCTC
AGTACAATCTGCTCTGATGCCGCATAGTTAAGCCAGCCCCGACACCCGCCAACACCCGCTGACGCGCCCT
GACGGGCTTGTCTGCTCCCGGCATCCGCTTACAGACAAGCTGTGACCGTCTCCGGGAGCTGCATGTGTCA
GAGGTTTTCACCGTCATCACCGAAACGCGCGAGACGAAAGGGCCTCGTGATACGCCTATTTTTATAGGTT
AATGTCATGATAATAATGGTTTCTTAGACGTCAGGTGGCACTTTTCGGGGAAATGTGCGCGGAACCCCTA
TTTGTTTATTTTTCTAAATACATTCAAATATGTATCCGCTCATGAGACAATAACCCTGATAAATGCTTCA
ATAATATTGAAAAAGGAAGAGTATGAGTATTCAACATTTCCGTGTCGCCCTTATTCCCTTTTTTGCGGCA
TTTTGCCTTCCTGTTTTTGCTCACCCAGAAACGCTGGTGAAAGTAAAAGATGCTGAAGATCAGTTGGGTG
CACGAGTGGGTTACATCGAACTGGATCTCAACAGCGGTAAGATCCTTGAGAGTTTTCGCCCCGAAGAACG
TTTTCCAATGATGAGCACTTTTAAAGTTCTGCTATGTGGCGCGGTATTATCCCGTATTGACGCCGGGCAA
GAGCAACTCGGTCGCCGCATACACTATTCTCAGAATGACTTGGTTGAGTACTCACCAGTCACAGAAAAGC
ATCTTACGGATGGCATGACAGTAAGAGAATTATGCAGTGCTGCCATAACCATGAGTGATAACACTGCGGC
CAACTTACTTCTGACAACGATCGGAGGACCGAAGGAGCTAACCGCTTTTTTGCACAACATGGGGGATCAT
GTAACTCGCCTTGATCGTTGGGAACCGGAGCTGAATGAAGCCATACCAAACGACGAGCGTGACACCACGA
TGCCTGTAGCAATGGCAACAACGTTGCGCAAACTATTAACTGGCGAACTACTTACTCTAGCTTCCCGGCA
ACAATTAATAGACTGGATGGAGGCGGATAAAGTTGCAGGACCACTTCTGCGCTCGGCCCTTCCGGCTGGC
TGGTTTATTGCTGATAAATCTGGAGCCGGTGAGCGTGGGTCTCGCGGTATCATTGCAGCACTGGGGCCAG
ATGGTAAGCCCTCCCGTATCGTAGTTATCTACACGACGGGGAGTCAGGCAACTATGGATGAACGAAATAG
ACAGATCGCTGAGATAGGTGCCTCACTGATTAAGCATTGGTAACTGTCAGACCAAGTTTACTCATATATA
CTTTAGATTGATTTAAAACTTCATTTTTAATTTAAAAGGATCTAGGTGAAGATCCTTTTTGATAATCTCA
TGACCAAAATCCCTTAACGTGAGTTTTCGTTCCACTGAGCGTCAGACCCCGTAGAAAAGATCAAAGGATC
TTCTTGAGATCCTTTTTTTCTGCGCGTAATCTGCTGCTTGCAAACAAAAAAACCACCGCTACCAGCGGTG
GTTTGTTTGCCGGATCAAGAGCTACCAACTCTTTTTCCGAAGGTAACTGGCTTCAGCAGAGCGCAGATAC
CAAATACTGTTCTTCTAGTGTAGCCGTAGTTAGGCCACCACTTCAAGAACTCTGTAGCACCGCCTACATA
CCTCGCTCTGCTAATCCTGTTACCAGTGGCTGCTGCCAGTGGCGATAAGTCGTGTCTTACCGGGTTGGAC
TCAAGACGATAGTTACCGGATAAGGCGCAGCGGTCGGGCTGAACGGGGGGTTCGTGCACACAGCCCAGCT
TGGAGCGAACGACCTACACCGAACTGAGATACCTACAGCGTGAGCTATGAGAAAGCGCCACGCTTCCCGA
AGGGAGAAAGGCGGACAGGTATCCGGTAAGCGGCAGGGTCGGAACAGGAGAGCGCACGAGGGAGCTTCCA
GGGGGAAACGCCTGGTATCTTTATAGTCCTGTCGGGTTTCGCCACCTCTGACTTGAGCGTCGATTTTTGT
GATGCTCGTCAGGGGGGCGGAGCCTATGGAAAAACGCCAGCAACGCGGCCTTTTTACGGTTCCTGGCCTT
TTGCTGGCCTTTTGCTCACATGTCCTGCAGGCAGCTGCGCGCTCGCTCGCTCACTGAGGCCGCCCGGGCG
TCGGGCGACCTTTGGTCGCCCGGCCTCAGTGAGCGAGCGAGCGCGCAGAGAGGGAGTGGCCAACTCCATC
ACTAGGGGTTCCTGCGGCCGCACGCGTAGACCATGGGATGAAGGAGTGTGGCTGGCCAGTGGGTGGGGTG
AGGGGCCTTACCAGGGTTCTGAGAATGAGTCCTCTATCTCTGAGGACCTGGCACTGACCTGTGTGGGGCA
GCCCTTGGCCAGTGAATAGTCCTCACTTTGGTGACTTTCTTGGCTCTGTTGGATATAAGAGGTCTGAAAG
TTTCCCCAAGAGCCTTGTGAATTAAATACATTTGCGATTTGTATTCTAAACAAGCTTGCGTGGACTAAAT
ATGCTGGCTGTATTGTTTTCTTGG
